Addgene plasmid #139360: Smp_200150
Purpose: pGEM T-easy Vector with S.mansoni gene Smp_200150 inserted
Depositing lab: John D. Chan. Depositing organization: Medical College of Wisconsin. Publication: Schistosoma mansoni alter transcription of immunomodulatory gene products following in vivo praziquantel exposure. McCusker P, Rohr CM, Chan JD. PLoS Negl Trop Dis. 2021 Mar 3;15(3):e0009200. doi: 10.1371/journal.pntd.0009200. eCollection 2021 Mar. PubMed 33657133.
Backbone
  Vector backbone: pGEM T-easy
  Backbone manufacturer: Promega
  Backbone size w/o insert (bp): 3015
  Total vector size (bp): 3262
  Vector type: Bacterial Expression
Growth in bacteria
  Bacterial resistance: Ampicillin, 100 μg/mL
  Growth temperature: 37°C
  Growth strain: DH5alpha
  Copy number: Unknown
Gene/Insert
  Gene/Insert name: Smp_200150
  Species: S. mansoni
  Insert size (bp): 247
  Promoter: T7/SP6
  Cloning method: Unknown
  Sequencing primers: 5′ ACGATGTAGTCAGTTTGTTTGGT; 3′ TAACTTGTGAGTGCGTGCGT
Terms and licenses: Academic/Nonprofit Terms; Industry Terms: Not Available to Industry
How to cite: Smp_200150 was a gift from John D. Chan (Addgene plasmid # 139360 ; http://n2t.net/addgene:139360 ; RRID:Addgene_139360)
