[The description below was written by a language model from this plasmid's Addgene catalogue record and pLannotate feature annotations shown in this document.]
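Description:
Smp_200150 is a small cloning plasmid built on the commercial pGEM T-easy backbone, carrying a 247 bp fragment of the Schistosoma mansoni gene Smp_200150. It is catalogued as a bacterial expression vector, although its layout is that of a standard cloning and in vitro transcription vector. The whole construct is about 3.26 kb. It is maintained in E. coli through a high-copy ColE1/pUC-type origin and selected with ampicillin via the β-lactamase gene and its native promoter. An f1 bacteriophage origin is also present, which allows production of single-stranded DNA when helper phage is supplied.

The insert sits in the multiple cloning region, which interrupts the lacZα coding sequence and is flanked by opposing bacteriophage T7 and SP6 promoters. The lac promoter, lac operator and CAP binding site lie upstream of the disrupted lacZα. In this backbone they normally support blue/white screening for recombinants. The convergent T7/SP6 arrangement lets either strand of the fragment be transcribed in vitro. Such transcripts commonly serve as sense or antisense riboprobes or as double-stranded RNA, but the record does not say which application was intended and lists the cloning method as unknown.

The feature table does not annotate the schistosome insert itself. A short hit to a hornet peptide lies between the two phage promoters, and small lacI, RSF ori and bom fragments are also called. These are most likely spurious or residual similarity matches from the automated annotation rather than functional elements. The associated study concerned transcriptional changes in S. mansoni after in vivo praziquantel exposure.
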