Features (pLannotate 1.2.2; 14 found; start..end, strand, type, name):
      1..589     -  rep_origin     ori: high-copy-number ColE1/pMB1/pBR322/pUC origin of replication
    760..1620    -  CDS            AmpR: β-lactamase; bla; confers resistance to ampicillin, carbenicillin, and related antibiotics
   1621..1725    -  promoter       AmpR promoter: bla
   1752..1802    +  misc_feature   bom (fragment): basis of mobility region from pBR322
   1830..2258    -  rep_origin     f1 ori (sequence partly withheld): f1 bacteriophage origin of replication; arrow indicates direction of (+) strand synthesis
   2262..2419    -  CDS            lacZα (fragment): LacZα fragment of β-galactosidase; lacZ fragment
   2422..2440    +  promoter       T7 promoter: promoter for bacteriophage T7 RNA polymerase
   2753..2815    -  CDS            VESPI_VESMG (fragment): Experimental evidence at protein level: Swiss-Prot protein existence level 1. Shows contractile activity on isolated ileum smooth muscle. From Vespa magnifica (Hornet).
   2827..2845    -  promoter       SP6 promoter: promoter for bacteriophage SP6 RNA polymerase
   2887..2903    -  protein_bind   lac operator: The lac repressor binds to the lac operator to inhibit transcription in E. coli. This inhibition can be relieved by adding lactose or isopropyl-β-D-thiogalactopyranoside (IPTG). lac repressor encoded by lacI
   2911..2941    -  promoter       lac promoter: promoter for the E. coli lac operon
   2956..2977    -  protein_bind   CAP binding site: CAP binding activates transcription in the presence of cAMP. E. coli catabolite activator protein
   2990..3082    -  CDS            lacI (fragment): lac repressor; lacI; The lac repressor binds to the lac operator to inhibit transcription in E. coli. This inhibition can be relieved by adding lactose or isopropyl-β-D-thiogalactopyranoside (IPTG).
   3084..3217    -  rep_origin     RSF ori (fragment): Plasmids containing the RSF 1030 origin of replication can be propagated in E. coli cells that contain additional plasmids with compatible origins.
>Addgene plasmid #139360 | Smp_200150 | addgene full sequence | sequence record 296276 | Addgene NGS Result
TTTCCATAGGCTCCGCCCCCCTGACGAGCATCACAAAAATCGACGCTCAAGTCAGAGGTGGCGAAACCCG
ACAGGACTATAAAGATACCAGGCGTTTCCCCCTGGAAGCTCCCTCGTGCGCTCTCCTGTTCCGACCCTGC
CGCTTACCGGATACCTGTCCGCCTTTCTCCCTTCGGGAAGCGTGGCGCTTTCTCATAGCTCACGCTGTAG
GTATCTCAGTTCGGTGTAGGTCGTTCGCTCCAAGCTGGGCTGTGTGCACGAACCCCCCGTTCAGCCCGAC
CGCTGCGCCTTATCCGGTAACTATCGTCTTGAGTCCAACCCGGTAAGACACGACTTATCGCCACTGGCAG
CAGCCACTGGTAACAGGATTAGCAGAGCGAGGTATGTAGGCGGTGCTACAGAGTTCTTGAAGTGGTGGCC
TAACTACGGCTACACTAGAAGAACAGTATTTGGTATCTGCGCTCTGCTGAAGCCAGTTACCTTCGGAAAA
AGAGTTGGTAGCTCTTGATCCGGCAAACAAACCACCGCTGGTAGCGGTGGTTTTTTTGTTTGCAAGCAGC
AGATTACGCGCAGAAAAAAAGGATCTCAAGAAGATCCTTTGATCTTTTCTACGGGGTCTGACGCTCAGTG
GAACGAAAACTCACGTTAAGGGATTTTGGTCATGAGATTATCAAAAAGGATCTTCACCTAGATCCTTTTA
AATTAAAAATGAAGTTTTAAATCAATCTAAAGTATATATGAGTAAACTTGGTCTGACAGTTACCAATGCT
TAATCAGTGAGGCACCTATCTCAGCGATCTGTCTATTTCGTTCATCCATAGTTGCCTGACTCCCCGTCGT
GTAGATAACTACGATACGGGAGGGCTTACCATCTGGCCCCAGTGCTGCAATGATACCGCGAGACCCACGC
TCACCGGCTCCAGATTTATCAGCAATAAACCAGCCAGCCGGAAGGGCCGAGCGCAGAAGTGGTCCTGCAA
CTTTATCCGCCTCCATCCAGTCTATTAATTGTTGCCGGGAAGCTAGAGTAAGTAGTTCGCCAGTTAATAG
TTTGCGCAACGTTGTTGCCATTGCTACAGGCATCGTGGTGTCACGCTCGTCGTTTGGTATGGCTTCATTC
AGCTCCGGTTCCCAACGATCAAGGCGAGTTACATGATCCCCCATGTTGTGCAAAAAAGCGGTTAGCTCCT
TCGGTCCTCCGATCGTTGTCAGAAGTAAGTTGGCCGCAGTGTTATCACTCATGGTTATGGCAGCACTGCA
TAATTCTCTTACTGTCATGCCATCCGTAAGATGCTTTTCTGTGACTGGTGAGTACTCAACCAAGTCATTC
TGAGAATAGTGTATGCGGCGACCGAGTTGCTCTTGCCCGGCGTCAATACGGGATAATACCGCGCCACATA
GCAGAACTTTAAAAGTGCTCATCATTGGAAAACGTTCTTCGGGGCGAAAACTCTCAAGGATCTTACCGCT
GTTGAGATCCAGTTCGATGTAACCCACTCGTGCACCCAACTGATCTTCAGCATCTTTTACTTTCACCAGC
GTTTCTGGGTGAGCAAAAACAGGAAGGCAAAATGCCGCAAAAAAGGGAATAAGGGCGACACGGAAATGTT
GAATACTCATACTCTTCCTTTTTCAATATTATTGAAGCATTTATCAGGGTTATTGTCTCATGAGCGGATA
CATATTTGAATGTATTTAGAAAAATAAACAAATAGGGGTTCCGCGCACATTTCCCCGAAAAGTGCCACCT
GATGCGGTGTGAAATACCGCACAGATGCGTAAGGAGAAAATACCGCATCAGGAAATTGTAAGCGTTAATA
TTTTGTTAAAATTCGCGTTAAATTTTTGTTAAATCAGCTCATTTTTTAACCAATAGGCCGAAATCGGCAA
AATCCCTTATAAATCAAAAGAATAGACCGAGATAGGGT
[37 nt withheld, positions 1929-1965]
AAAGAACGTGGACTCCAACGTCAAAGG
[49 nt withheld, positions 1993-2041]
T
[91 nt withheld, positions 2043-2133]
G
[124 nt withheld, positions 2135-2258]
CCATTCGCCATTCAGGCTGCGCAACTGTTGGGAAGGGCGATCGGTGCGGGCCTCTTCGCTATTACGCCAG
CTGGCGAAAGGGGGATGTGCTGCAAGGCGATTAAGTTGGGTAACGCCAGGGTTTTCCCAGTCACGACGTT
GTAAAACGACGGCCAGTGAATTGTAATACGACTCACTATAGGGCGAATTGGGCCCGACGTCGCATGCTCC
CGGCCGCCATGGCGGCCGCGGGAATTCGATTTAACTTGTGAGTGCGTGCGTGCCCCGTTTTATATATGAA
CGTGCTAATTCCCGTTAATGAGAAAGGAGTGAATTTATTGATCTCCCAATGATACACAAAACCGTATGAG
CAGTCTTGAGTACTTATTAGTCCTGCTTTCTGCCTAGACCAACTAGTTAAGTCCAGAACACCAATTTCAT
CCTCTGCAATATGAATCATTATTCTCAAACATACTGGGTTTATATACCAAACAAACTGACTACATCGTAA
TCACTAGTGAATTCGCGGCCGCCTGCAGGTCGACCATATGGGAGAGCTCCCAACGCGTTGGATGCATAGC
TTGAGTATTCTATAGTGTCACCTAAATAGCTTGGCGTAATCATGGTCATAGCTGTTTCCTGTGTGAAATT
GTTATCCGCTCACAATTCCACACAACATACGAGCCGGAAGCATAAAGTGTAAAGCCTGGGGTGCCTAATG
AGTGAGCTAACTCACATTAATTGCGTTGCGCTCACTGCCCGCTTTCCAGTCGGGAAACCTGTCGTGCCAG
CTGCATTAATGAATCGGCCAACGCGCGGGGAGAGGCGGTTTGCGTATTGGGCGCTCTTCCGCTTCCTCGC
TCACTGACTCGCTGCGCTCGGTCGTTCGGCTGCGGCGAGCGGTATCAGCTCACTCAAAGGCGGTAATACG
GTTATCCACAGAATCAGGGGATAACGCAGGAAAGAACATGTGAGCAAAAGGCCAGCAAAAGGCCAGGAAC
CGTAAAAAGGCCGCGTTGCTGGCGTT
