>Addgene plasmid #139360 | Smp_200150 | depositor partial sequence | sequence record 269574 | Insert
TAACTTGTGAGTGCGTGCGTGCCCCGTTTTATATATGAACGTGCTAATTCCCGTTAATGAGAAAGGAGTG
AATTTATTGATCTCCCAATGATACACAAAACCGTATGAGCAGTCTTGAGTACTTATTAGTCCTGCTTTCT
GCCTAGACCAACTAGTTAAGTCCAGAACACCAATTTCATCCTCTGCAATATGAATCATTATTCTCAAACA
TACTGGGTTTATATACCAAACAAACTGACTACATCGT
